>Addgene plasmid #42687 | TAL3224 | depositor partial sequence | sequence record 57807 | TAL3224 sequence 2430 bps
TCTAGAGCTAGCACCATGGACTACAAAGACCATGACGGTGATTATAAAGATCATGACATCGATTACAAGG
ATGACGATGACAAGATGGCCCCCAAGAAGAAGAGGAAGGTGGGCATTCACCGCGGGGTACCTATGGTGGA
CTTGAGGACACTCGGTTATTCGCAACAGCAACAGGAGAAAATCAAGCCTAAGGTCAGGAGCACCGTCGCG
CAACACCACGAGGCGCTTGTGGGGCATGGCTTCACTCATGCGCATATTGTCGCGCTTTCACAGCACCCTG
CGGCGCTTGGGACGGTGGCTGTCAAATACCAAGATATGATTGCGGCCCTGCCCGAAGCCACGCACGAGGC
AATTGTAGGGGTCGGTAAACAGTGGTCGGGAGCGCGAGCACTTGAGGCGCTGCTGACTGTGGCGGGTGAG
CTTAGGGGGCCTCCGCTCCAGCTCGACACCGGGCAGCTGCTGAAGATCGCGAAGAGAGGGGGAGTAACAG
CGGTAGAGGCAGTGCACGCCTGGCGCAATGCGCTCACCGGGGCCCCCTTGAACCTGACCCCAGACCAGGT
AGTCGCAATCGCGAACAATAATGGGGGAAAGCAAGCCCTGGAAACCGTGCAAAGGTTGTTGCCGGTCCTT
TGTCAAGACCACGGCCTTACACCGGAGCAAGTCGTGGCCATTGCAAATAATAACGGTGGCAAACAGGCTC
TTGAGACGGTTCAGAGACTTCTCCCAGTTCTCTGTCAAGCCCACGGGCTGACTCCCGATCAAGTTGTAGC
GATTGCGTCGAACATTGGAGGGAAACAAGCATTGGAGACTGTCCAACGGCTCCTTCCCGTGTTGTGTCAA
GCCCACGGTTTGACGCCTGCACAAGTGGTCGCCATCGCCTCCAATATTGGCGGTAAGCAGGCGCTGGAAA
CAGTACAGCGCCTGCTGCCTGTACTGTGCCAGGATCATGGACTGACCCCAGACCAGGTAGTCGCAATCGC
GAACAATAATGGGGGAAAGCAAGCCCTGGAAACCGTGCAAAGGTTGTTGCCGGTCCTTTGTCAAGACCAC
GGCCTTACACCGGAGCAAGTCGTGGCCATTGCAAGCAATGGGGGTGGCAAACAGGCTCTTGAGACGGTTC
AGAGACTTCTCCCAGTTCTCTGTCAAGCCCACGGGCTGACTCCCGATCAAGTTGTAGCGATTGCGAATAA
CAATGGAGGGAAACAAGCATTGGAGACTGTCCAACGGCTCCTTCCCGTGTTGTGTCAAGCCCACGGTTTG
ACGCCTGCACAAGTGGTCGCCATCGCCAACAACAACGGCGGTAAGCAGGCGCTGGAAACAGTACAGCGCC
TGCTGCCTGTACTGTGCCAGGATCATGGACTGACCCCAGACCAGGTAGTCGCAATCGCGTCACATGACGG
GGGAAAGCAAGCCCTGGAAACCGTGCAAAGGTTGTTGCCGGTCCTTTGTCAAGACCACGGCCTTACACCG
GAGCAAGTCGTGGCCATTGCATCCCACGACGGTGGCAAACAGGCTCTTGAGACGGTTCAGAGACTTCTCC
CAGTTCTCTGTCAAGCCCACGGGCTGACTCCCGATCAAGTTGTAGCGATTGCGAATAACAATGGAGGGAA
ACAAGCATTGGAGACTGTCCAACGGCTCCTTCCCGTGTTGTGTCAAGCCCACGGTTTGACGCCTGCACAA
GTGGTCGCCATCGCCAACAACAACGGCGGTAAGCAGGCGCTGGAAACAGTACAGCGCCTGCTGCCTGTAC
TGTGCCAGGATCATGGACTGACCCCAGACCAGGTAGTCGCAATCGCGTCAAACGGAGGGGGAAAGCAAGC
CCTGGAAACCGTGCAAAGGTTGTTGCCGGTCCTTTGTCAAGACCACGGCCTTACACCGGAGCAAGTCGTG
GCCATTGCAAGCAATGGGGGTGGCAAACAGGCTCTTGAGACGGTTCAGAGACTTCTCCCAGTTCTCTGTC
AAGCCCACGGGCTGACTCCCGATCAAGTTGTAGCGATTGCGTCCAACGGTGGAGGGAAACAAGCATTGGA
GACTGTCCAACGGCTCCTTCCCGTGTTGTGTCAAGCCCACGGTTTGACGCCTGCACAAGTGGTCGCCATC
GCCTCGAATGGCGGCGGTAAGCAGGCGCTGGAAACAGTACAGCGCCTGCTGCCTGTACTGTGCCAGGATC
ATGGACTGACACCCGAACAGGTGGTCGCCATTGCTTCTAATGGGGGAGGACGGCCAGCCTTGGAGTCCAT
CGTAGCCCAATTGTCCAGGCCCGATCCCGCGTTGGCTGCGTTAACGAATGACCATCTGGTGGCGTTGGCA
TGTCTTGGTGGACGACCCGCGCTCGATGCAGTCAAAAAGGGTCTGCCTCATGCTCCCGCATTGATCAAAA
GAACCAACCGGCGGATTCCCGAGAGAACTTCCCATCGAGTCGCGGGATCC
