>Addgene plasmid #42687 | TAL3224 | addgene partial sequence | sequence record 61083 | JDS-TALEN-F 5'-TAGGGGTCGGTAAACAGTGG-3'
TGTGGCGGGTGAGCTTAGGGGGCCTCCGCTCCAGCTCGACACCGGGCAGCTGCTGAAGATCGCGAAGAGA
GGGGGAGTAACAGCGGTAGAGGCAGTGCACGCCTGGCGCAATGCGCTCACCGGGGCCCCCTTGAACCTGA
CCCCAGACCAGGTAGTCGCAATCGCGAACAATAATGGGGGAAAGCAAGCCCTGGAAACCGTGCAAAGGTT
GTTGCCGGTCCTTTGTCAAGACCACGGCCTTACACCGGAGCAAGTCGTGGCCATTGCAAATAATAACGGT
GGCAAACAGGCTCTTGAGACGGTTCAGAGACTTCTCCCAGTTCTCTGTCAAGCCCACGGGCTGACTCCCG
ATCAAGTTGTAGCGATTGCGTCGAACATTGGAGGGAAACAAGCATTGGAGACTGTCCAACGGCTCCTTCC
CGTGTTGTGTCAAGCCCACGGTTTGACGCCTGCACAAGTGGTCGCCATCGCCTCCAATATTGGCGGTAAG
CAGGCGCTGGAAACAGTACAGCGCCTGCTGCCTGTACTGTGCCAGGATCATGGACTGACCCCAGACCAGG
TAGTCGCAATCGCGAACAATAATGGGGGAAAGCAAGCCCTGGAAACCGTGCAAAGGTTGTTGCCGGTCCT
TTGTCAAGACCACGGCCTTACACCGGAGCAAGTCGTGGCCATTGCAAGCAATGGGGGTGGCAAACAGGCT
CTTGAGACGGTTCAGAGACTTCTCCCAGTTCTCTGTCAAGCCCACGGGCTGACTCCCGATCAAGTTGTAG
CGATTGCGAATAACAATGGAGGGAAACAAGCATTGGAGACTGTCCAACGGCTCCTTCCCGTGTTGTGTCA
AGCCCACGGTTTGACGCCTGCACAAGTGGTCGCCATCGCCAACAACAACGGCGG
