[The description below was written by a language model from this plasmid's Addgene catalogue record.]
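Description:
TAL3224 is a TALEN expression plasmid built on the JDS78 backbone, a roughly 6.4 kb mammalian expression vector that also carries a T7 promoter. It encodes the left-hand monomer of a TAL effector nuclease pair directed against the zebrafish cebpb gene (CCAAT/enhancer binding protein beta). The plasmid is maintained in E. coli as a high-copy construct under ampicillin selection. The record does not include a feature table, so details such as the origin of replication are not stated, although the use of a BGH reverse sequencing primer suggests a BGH polyadenylation region downstream of the coding sequence.

The insert of about 1.6 kb is an engineered array of TAL effector repeats designed to recognise an 18-nucleotide half-site in cebpb. It was cloned by restriction enzyme methods into the backbone in a way that destroyed both cloning sites. The backbone supplies the flanking parts of the fusion protein: an N-terminal 3X FLAG tag for detection and a C-terminal wild-type FokI nuclease domain. Because FokI cleaves only as a dimer, this left monomer is meant to be used together with a matching right-hand TALEN that binds the opposite strand. The pair then generates a double-strand break in the spacer between the two sites, and error-prone repair produces indel mutations.

The CMV promoter drives expression in transfected cells. The T7 promoter allows in vitro transcription of TALEN mRNA, in keeping with the associated work on targeted gene disruption in somatic zebrafish cells. The insert name indicates it belongs to a set of TALENs made for the zebrafish community.
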