Addgene plasmid #42687: TAL3224
Depositing lab: Keith Joung. Depositing organization: Massachusetts General Hospital. Publication: Targeted gene disruption in somatic zebrafish cells using engineered TALENs. Sander JD, Cade L, Khayter C, Reyon D, Peterson RT, Joung JK, Yeh JR. Nat Biotechnol. 2011 Aug 5;29(8):697-8. doi: 10.1038/nbt.1934. PubMed 21822241.
Backbone
  Vector backbone: JDS78
  Backbone manufacturer: Addgene plasmid #32290
  Backbone size w/o insert (bp): 6447
  Vector type: Mammalian Expression ; T7
Growth in bacteria
  Bacterial resistance: Ampicillin, 100 μg/mL
  Growth temperature: 37°C
  Growth strain: XL1 Blue
  Copy number: High Copy
Gene/Insert
  Gene/Insert name: ZebrafishCommunity-cebpb-left (alt name: cebpb)
  Species: D. rerio (zebrafish)
  Insert size (bp): 1640
  Entrez Gene: cebpb (a.k.a. c/ebpb, cb380, fe11e05, wu:fe11e05)
  Promoter: CMV
  Tag / fusion protein: 3X Flag (N terminal on backbone); WT FOKI (C terminal on backbone)
  Cloning method: Restriction Enzyme; 5′ cloning site N/A (destroyed during cloning); 3′ cloning site N/A (destroyed during cloning)
  Sequencing primers: 5′ CMV-F; 3′ BGH-rev
Terms and licenses: Academic/Nonprofit Terms; Industry Terms: Not Available to Industry
Depositor comments: Target binding site: TGGAAGTGGCCGGTTTTT It is strongly recommended that users perform a diagnostic digest to verify this plasmid prior to use. For example, a double digest of the plasmid with BamHI and KpnI should result in two bands at 2.3kb and 5.8kb.
How to cite: TAL3224 was a gift from Keith Joung (Addgene plasmid # 42687 ; http://n2t.net/addgene:42687 ; RRID:Addgene_42687)
